LOCUS       Exported 14284 bp ds-DNA circular UNA 03-JUL-2017
DEFINITION  Genomic recombination to nutral site 1 of PCC7942 of the pyl OTS.
ACCESSION   urn.local...l-7rme1kg
VERSION     .
KEYWORDS    gCOTS-pyl
SOURCE      PCC7942
  ORGANISM  PCC7942
REFERENCE   1 (bases 1 to 14284)
  AUTHORS   .
  TITLE     Direct Submission
  JOURNAL   Exported Thursday, Jul 6, 2017 from SnapGene 3.3.4
            http://www.snapgene.com
FEATURES             Location/Qualifiers
     source          1..14284
                     /organism="PCC7942"
                     /mol_type="genomic DNA"
     promoter        141..169
                     /label=amp prom
                     /note="Imported_from=Pla'>http://wishart.biology.ualberta.c
                     a/PlasMapper"">Pla sMapper Transferred_From=amp prom
                     Transferred_Similarity=100.00%"
     misc_feature    211..1071
                     /label=amp marker
                     /label=marker
                     /note="Imported_from=Pla'>http://wishart.biology.ualberta.c
                     a/PlasMapper"">Pla sMapper Transferred_From=amp marker
                     Transferred_Similarity=99.88%"
     misc_feature    1226..1845
                     /label=pBR322 origin
                     /note="Geneious type: origin of replication
                     Imported_from=Pla'>http://wishart.biology.ualberta.ca/PlasM
                     apper"">Pla sMapper Transferred_From=pBR322 origin
                     Transferred_Similarity=99.68%"
     gene            complement(2258..2449)
                     /label=ROP
                     /note="Imported_from=Pla'>http://wishart.biology.ualberta.c
                     a/PlasMapper"">Pla sMapper Transferred_From=ROP
                     Transferred_Similarity=100.00%"
     misc_feature    3989..4
                     /label=Genomic cassette
                     /note="created_by=User modified_by=User"
     exon            3989..4721
                     /label=Nutral
     site            2 homology
                     /note="created_by=User modified_by=User"
     misc_feature    complement(4994..5653)
                     /label=CAT marker
                     /label=marker
                     /note="Imported_from=Pla'>http://wishart.biology.ualberta.c
                     a/PlasMapper"">Pla sMapper Transferred_From=CAT marker
                     Transferred_Similarity=99.85%"
     promoter        6910..7012
                     /label=Leu-tRNA promoter
                     /note="created_by=User"
     tRNA            7013..7084
                     /label=Pyl- tRNA
                     /label=Pyl-tRNA
                     /note="created_by=User"
     terminator      7085..7197
                     /label=Leu-tRNA- Terminator
                     /label=Leu-tRNA-Terminator
                     /note="created_by=User"
     promoter        7198..7665
                     /label=PrbcL promoter
                     /note="created_by=User modified_by=User"
     gene            7666..9036
                     /label=PylRS
                     /note="created_by=User"
     misc_feature    9043..11550
                     /label=Geneious type: Editing History Insertion
                     /note="Original_Bases="
     misc_feature    9043..10514
                     /label=2micron origin
                     /note="Geneious type: origin of replication
                     Imported_from=Pla'>http://wishart.biology.ualberta.ca/PlasM
                     apper"">Pla sMapper Transferred_From=2micron origin
                     Transferred_Similarity=99.73%"
     promoter        10523..10748
                     /label=URA3 prom
                     /note="Imported_from=Pla'>http://wishart.biology.ualberta.c
                     a/PlasMapper"">Pla sMapper Transferred_From=URA3 prom
                     Transferred_Similarity=100.00%"
     misc_feature    10750..11550
                     /label=URA3 marker
                     /label=marker
                     /note="Imported_from=Pla'>http://wishart.biology.ualberta.c
                     a/PlasMapper"">Pla sMapper Transferred_From=URA3 marker
                     Transferred_Similarity=100.00%"
     exon            12801..14284
                     /label=Nutral
     Site            2 homology
                     /note="created_by=User modified_by=User"
ORIGIN
        1 aattcttgaa gacgaaaggg cctcgtgata cgcctatttt tataggttaa tgtcatgata
       61 ataatggttt cttagacgtc aggtggcact tttcggggaa atgtgcgcgg aacccctatt
      121 tgtttatttt tctaaataca ttcaaatatg tatccgctca tgagacaata accctgataa
      181 atgcttcaat aatattgaaa aaggaagagt atgagtattc aacatttccg tgtcgccctt
      241 attccctttt ttgcggcatt ttgccttcct gtttttgctc acccagaaac gctggtgaaa
      301 gtaaaagatg ctgaagatca gttgggtgca cgagtgggtt acatcgaact ggatctcaac
      361 agcggtaaga tccttgagag ttttcgcccc gaagaacgtt ttccaatgat gagcactttt
      421 aaagttctgc tatgtggcgc ggtattatcc cgtgttgacg ccgggcaaga gcaactcggt
      481 cgccgcatac actattctca gaatgacttg gttgagtact caccagtcac agaaaagcat
      541 cttacggatg gcatgacagt aagagaatta tgcagtgctg ccataaccat gagtgataac
      601 actgcggcca acttacttct gacaacgatc ggaggaccga aggagctaac cgcttttttg
      661 cacaacatgg gggatcatgt aactcgcctt gatcgttggg aaccggagct gaatgaagcc
      721 ataccaaacg acgagcgtga caccacgatg cctgcagcaa tggcaacaac gttgcgcaaa
      781 ctattaactg gcgaactact tactctagct tcccggcaac aattaataga ctggatggag
      841 gcggataaag ttgcaggacc acttctgcgc tcggcccttc cggctggctg gtttattgct
      901 gataaatctg gagccggtga gcgtgggtct cgcggtatca ttgcagcact ggggccagat
      961 ggtaagccct cccgtatcgt agttatctac acgacgggga gtcaggcaac tatggatgaa
     1021 cgaaatagac agatcgctga gataggtgcc tcactgatta agcattggta actgtcagac
     1081 caagtttact catatatact ttagattgat ttaaaacttc atttttaatt taaaaggatc
     1141 taggtgaaga tcctttttga taatctcatg accaaaatcc cttaacgtga gttttcgttc
     1201 cactgagcgt cagaccccgt agaaaagatc aaaggatctt cttgagatcc tttttttctg
     1261 cgcgtaatct gctgcttgca aacaaaaaaa ccaccgctac cagcggtggt ttgtttgccg
     1321 gatcaagagc taccaactct ttttccgaag gtaactggct tcagcagagc gcagatacca
     1381 aatactgtcc ttctagtgta gccgtagtta ggccaccact tcaagaactc tgtagcaccg
     1441 cctacatacc tcgctctgct aatcctgtta ccagtggctg ctgccagtgg cgataagtcg
     1501 tgtcttaccg ggttggactc aagacgatag ttaccggata aggcgcagcg gtcgggctga
     1561 acggggggtt cgtgcacaca gcccagcttg gagcgaacga cctacaccga actgagatac
     1621 ctacagcgtg agctatgaga aagcgccacg cttcccgaag ggagaaaggc ggacaggtat
     1681 ccggtaagcg gcagggtcgg aacaggagag cgcacgaggg agcttccagg gggaaacgcc
     1741 tggtatcttt atagtcctgt cgggtttcgc cacctctgac ttgagcgtcg atttttgtga
     1801 tgctcgtcag gggggcggag cctatggaaa aacgccagca acgcggcctt tttacggttc
     1861 ctggcctttt gctggccttt tgctcacatg ttctttcctg cgttatcccc tgattctgtg
     1921 gataaccgta ttaccgcctt tgagtgagct gataccgctc gccgcagccg aacgaccgag
     1981 cgcagcgagt cagtgagcga ggaagcggaa gagcgcctga tgcggtattt tctccttacg
     2041 catctgtgcg gtatttcaca ccgcatatgg tgcactctca gtacaatctg ctctgatgcc
     2101 gcatagttaa gccagtatac actccgctat cgctacgtga ctgggtcatg gctgcgcccc
     2161 gacacccgcc aacacccgct gacgcgccct gacgggcttg tctgctcccg gcatccgctt
     2221 acagacaagc tgtgaccgtc tccgggagct gcatgtgtca gaggttttca ccgtcatcac
     2281 cgaaacgcgc gaggcagctg cggtaaagct catcagcgtg gtcgtgaagc gattcacaga
     2341 tgtctgcctg ttcatccgcg tccagctcgt tgagtttctc cagaagcgtt aatgtctggc
     2401 ttctgataaa gcgggccatg ttaagggcgg ttttttcctg tttggtcact gatgcctccg
     2461 tgtaaggggg atttctgttc atgggggtaa tgataccgat gaaacgagag aggatgctca
     2521 cgatacgggt tactgatgat gaacatgccc ggttactgga acgttgtgag ggtaaacaac
     2581 tggcggtatg gatgcggcgg gaccagagaa aaatcactca gggtcaatgc cagcgcttcg
     2641 ttaatacaga tgtaggtgtt ccacagggta gccagcagca tcctgcgatg cagatccgga
     2701 acataatggt gcagggcgct gacttccgcg tttccagact ttacgaaaca cggaaaccga
     2761 agaccattca tgttgttgct caggtcgcag acgttttgca gcagcagtcg cttcacgttc
     2821 gctcgcgtat cggtgattca ttctgctaac cagtaaggca accccgccag cctagccggg
     2881 tcctcaacga caggagcacg atcatgcgca cccgtggcca ggacccaacg ctgcccgaga
     2941 tgcgccgcgt gcggctgctg gagatggcgg acgcgatgga tatgttctgc caagggttgg
     3001 tttgcgcatt cacagttctc cgcaagaatt gattggctcc aattcttgga gtggtgaatc
     3061 cgttagcgag gtgccgccgg cttccattca ggtcgaggtg gcccggctcc atgcaccgcg
     3121 acgcaacgcg gggaggcaga caaggtatag ggcggcgcct acaatccatg ccaacccgtt
     3181 ccatgtgctc gccgaggcgg cataaatcgc cgtgacgatc agcggtccag tgatcgaagt
     3241 taggctggta agagccgcga gcgatccttg aagctgtccc tgatggtcgt catctacctg
     3301 cctggacagc atggcctgca acgcgggcat cccgatgccg ccggaagcga gaagaatcat
     3361 aatggggaag gccatccagc ctcgcgtcgc gaacgccagc aagacgtagc ccagcgcgtc
     3421 ggccgccatg ccggcgataa tggcctgctt ctcgccgaaa cgtttggtgg cgggaccagt
     3481 gacgaaggct tgagcgaggg cgtgcaagat tccgaatacc gcaagcgaca ggccgatcat
     3541 cgtcgcgctc cagcgaaagc ggtcctcgcc gaaaatgacc cagagcgctg ccggcacctg
     3601 tcctacgagt tgcatgataa agaagacagt cataagtgcg gcgacgatag tcatgccccg
     3661 cgcccaccgg aaggagctga ctgggttgaa ggctctcaag ggcatcggtc gatcgacgct
     3721 ctcccttatg cgactcctgc attaggaagc agcccagtag taggttgagg ccgttgagca
     3781 ccgccgccgc aaggaatggt gcatgcaagg agatggcgcc caacagtccc ccggccacgg
     3841 ggcctgccac catacccacg ccgaaacaag cgctcatgag cccgaagtgg cgagcccgat
     3901 cttccccatc ggtgatgtcg gcgatatagg cgccagcaac cgcacctgtg gcgccggtga
     3961 tgccggccac gatgcgtccg gcgtagagga tccacgcatt ttaattctgg atgaggcgac
     4021 ttcggcgctt gattccgagt ccgaaacctt ggtgcaagag gccctagaac gggtgatgca
     4081 gggacggacg gtctttatca ttgctcaccg tctggctacg gttcgtaatg ccagccgcat
     4141 cttggtgatg gagcgcggcc agattgttga ggcaggcaat cacgatgcgc tgttggcaga
     4201 ggctggccgc tatgcgcgat actacgcaca gcaatttcgt gcctgatcag gattaatgaa
     4261 acggacgccc cagactgaat tgccggactg ggaagcgatc gcggatttgg atgcgatcgt
     4321 ggtcgataaa cgagctcgta agcgggccac ggcagcgaaa gggcgacggc gcgatcgccg
     4381 gtatggaaaa cgcttgctgc agcatcagat cgatgcgatc gccgaagact gtgacctaga
     4441 tgaggaagca tgagcgaact gggcttgagt ctgacggcga tcgcgatttt taccacgacg
     4501 gcattagctt tggtgggacc aatgctgggt agttctccgc tgctaccggc gggattgggt
     4561 tttagcctct tggtgctgtt cagtctggat gcggtgactt ggcaggggcg gggtgccacg
     4621 ttactgctcg atggcattca gcagcgatcg cccgaatatc gtcagcggat tttgcatcac
     4681 gaagcgggtc actacttggt agcaaccgcg ctggggttac cagatccgtc gatcatatcg
     4741 tcaattatta cctccacggg gagagcctga gcaaactggc ctcaggcatt tgagaagcac
     4801 acggtcacac tgcttccggt agtcaataaa ccggtaaacc agcaatagac ataagcggct
     4861 atttaacgac cctgccctga accgacgacc gggtcgaatt tgctttcgaa tttctgccat
     4921 tcatccgctt attatcactt attcaggcgt agcaaccagg cgtttaaggg caccaataac
     4981 tgccttaaaa aaattacgcc ccgccctgcc actcatcgca gtactgttgt aattcattaa
     5041 gcattctgcc gacatggaag ccatcacaaa cggcatgatg aacctgaatc gccagcggca
     5101 tcagcacctt gtcgccttgc gtataatatt tgcccatggt gaaaacgggg gcgaagaagt
     5161 tgtccatatt ggccacgttt aaatcaaaac tggtgaaact cacccaggga ttggctgaga
     5221 cgaaaaacat attctcaata aaccctttag ggaaataggc caggttttca ccgtaacacg
     5281 ccacatcttg cgaatatatg tgtagaaact gccggaaatc gtcgtggtat tcactccaga
     5341 gcgatgaaaa cgtttcagtt tgctcatgga aaacggtgta acaagggtga acactatccc
     5401 atatcaccag ctcaccgtct ttcattgcca tacggaattc cggatgagca ttcatcaggc
     5461 gggcaagaat gtgaataaag gccggataaa acttgtgctt atttttcttt acggtcttta
     5521 aaaaggccgt aatatccagc tgaacggtct ggttataggt acattgagca actgactgaa
     5581 atgcctcaaa atgttcttta cgatgccatt gggatatatc aacggtggta tatccagtga
     5641 tttttttctc cattttagct tccttagctc ctgaaaatct cgataactca aaaaatacgc
     5701 ccggtagtga tcttatttca ttatggtgaa agttggaacc tcttacgtgc cgatcaacgt
     5761 ctcattttcg ccaaaagttg gcccagggct tcccggtatc aacagggaca ccaggattta
     5821 tttattctgc gaagtgatct tccgtcacag gtatttattc gaagacgaaa gggcctcgtg
     5881 atacgcctat ttttataggt taatgtcatg ataataatgg tttcttagac gtcaggtggc
     5941 acttttcggg gaaatgtgcg cggaacccct atttgtttat ttttctaaat acattcaaat
     6001 atgtatccgc tcatgagaca ataaccctga taaatgcttc aataatattg aaaaaggaag
     6061 agtatgagta ttcaacattt ccgtgtcgcc cttattccct tttttgcggc attttgcctt
     6121 cctgtttttg ctcacccaga aacgctggtg aaagtaaaag atgctgaaga tcagttgggt
     6181 gcacgagtgg gttacatcga actggatctc aacagcggta agatccttga gagttttcgc
     6241 cccgaagaac gttttccaat gatgagcact tttaaagttc tgctatgtgg cgcggtatta
     6301 tcccgtgtga cggatctaag cttgcttctt tgctgacgag tggcggacgg gtgagtaatg
     6361 tctgggaaac tgcctgatgg agggggataa ctactggaaa cggtagctaa taccgcataa
     6421 cgtcgcaaga ccaaagaggg ggaccttcgg gcctcttgcc atcggatgtg cccagatggg
     6481 attagctagt aggtggggta acggctcaat aaaacagaat ttgcctggcg gcagtagcgc
     6541 ggtggtccca cctgacccca tgccgaactc agaagtgaaa cgccgtagcg ccgatggtag
     6601 tgtggggtct ccccatgcga gagtagggaa ctgccaggca tcaaataaaa cgaaaggctc
     6661 agtcgaaaga ctgggccttt cgttttatct gttgtttgtc ggtgaacgct ctcctgagta
     6721 ggacaaatcc gccgggagcg gatttgaacg ttgcgaagca acggcccgga gggtggcggg
     6781 caggacgccc gccataaact gccaggcatc aaattaagca gaaggccatc ctgacggatg
     6841 gcctttttgc gtttctacaa actcccggat ccggccggat ccggccaagc ttgctagctc
     6901 gagcccgggc ctgtctaggc agtagtagac aactcagttg ctgacctcag agactgcttg
     6961 acaaaatttt ctatcggact aaagtaatta attgtgcggt tcgcacttgc caggaaacct
     7021 gatcatgtag atcgaatgga ctctaaatcc gttcagccgg gttagattcc cggggtttcc
     7081 gccattcttt cttacccctg tcatcaatgg tgataggggt tcgtttttgt tatctgtgac
     7141 tattgcccac gcagtaggaa tctggctgtc catggcagtg ggcggaatct catccgccgg
     7201 tatcgataag cttgataacg cttttacttt ttcctcttgc catagttaaa aaattctttt
     7261 ttatctgttc ttctcaccca ctaaattgct tttatccctt cacgaccttc gcggtttacg
     7321 gaaagtatga gatgattccc ctatatttcg gggtatttaa tgaattgggt tagttttcac
     7381 acattcccgc ttctgcactc ttgccgacct cctttattga caggagacga gctaagagcc
     7441 aatttacttg acggatattt agtagagtaa tcagcgcaag atgaaaaaat tgcacaccac
     7501 gtaatttgta acttgtctca caatatatca agaaatggca taagttattc tttgaaagtt
     7561 cttaacttac atatttaaat ttgttattac ataaagtttt aaacgttttg ttatcgaatt
     7621 cctgcagccc gggggatcct ctagatttaa gaaggagata tacatatgga taaaaaacca
     7681 ctaaacactc tgatctctgc tactggtctg tggatgagtc gtaccggaac cattcataaa
     7741 atcaaacacc acgaggttag ccgttcgaaa atctatattg agatggcgtg tggcgatcat
     7801 ctggttgtga acaatagccg ctcttctcgt acagcacgtg cactgcgtca ccacaaatat
     7861 cgtaaaacct gtaaacgttg ccgtgtgtcc gatgaggatc tgaacaaatt cctgacaaaa
     7921 gccaatgagg accaaacaag cgtgaaagtg aaagtcgtta gcgctcctac ccgtactaaa
     7981 aaagcaatgc cgaaatccgt tgctcgtgcc cctaaaccac tggaaaacac tgaagcagca
     8041 caggcacagc cgtctggaag caaattctct ccggccattc ctgtttctac ccaggagtcc
     8101 gtttctgttc cagcaagtgt gagcaccagc attagcagta ttagcaccgg tgccaccgct
     8161 agcgccctgg ttaaaggcaa taccaatccg attacaagca tgtctgcccc ggttcaagca
     8221 tcagctccag cactgacaaa atcccaaacc gatcgtctgg aggttctgct gaatccgaaa
     8281 gacgaaatca gcctgaattc cggcaaaccg tttcgtgaac tggagagcga actgctgtca
     8341 cgtcgtaaaa aagacctgca acaaatctat gccgaagaac gtgagaacta tctggggaaa
     8401 ctggaacgtg aaatcacccg ctttttcgtg gatcgtggct ttctggagat caaatccccg
     8461 attctgattc ctctggagta tatcgagcgt atgggcatcg acaatgatac cgaactgagc
     8521 aaacaaattt tccgtgtgga taaaaacttc tgtctgcgcc ctatgctggc accaaatctg
     8581 tataactatc tgcgcaaact ggaccgtgcc ctgcctgatc ctatcaaaat cttcgagatc
     8641 ggcccgtgtt atcgtaaaga gtccgacggt aaagaacatc tggaggagtt taccatgctg
     8701 aacttttgcc aaatgggttc aggttgtact cgtgagaacc tggaaagcat catcaccgat
     8761 tttctgaacc acctgggcat tgacttcaaa attgtgggcg acagctgtat ggtgtatggc
     8821 gacaccctgg atgtcatgca cggcgacctg gaactgtcta gtgccgttgt tggaccaatt
     8881 ccgctggacc gtgagtgggg tatcgacaaa ccgtggatcg gagcaggatt cggtctggaa
     8941 cgcctgctga aagtgaaaca cgacttcaaa aacatcaaac gtgccgcccg ttctgaatcg
     9001 tattataacg ggatttctac caacctgtaa gtcgacagat ctttatcgat gataagctgt
     9061 caaagatgag aattaattcc acggactata gactatacta gatactccgt ctactgtacg
     9121 atacacttcc gctcaggtcc ttgtccttta acgaggcctt accactcttt tgttactcta
     9181 ttgatccagc tcagcaaagg cagtgtgatc taagattcta tcttcgcgat gtagtaaaac
     9241 tagctagacc gagaaagaga ctagaaatgc aaaaggcact tctacaatgg ctgccatcat
     9301 tattatccga tgtgacgctg cagcttctca atgatattcg aatacgcttt gaggagatac
     9361 agcctaatat ccgacaaact gttttacaga tttacgatcg tacttgttac ccatcattga
     9421 attttgaaca tccgaacctg ggagttttcc ctgaaacaga tagtatattt gaacctgtat
     9481 aataatatat agtctagcgc tttacggaag acaatgtatg tatttcggtt cctggagaaa
     9541 ctattgcatc tattgcatag gtaatcttgc acgtcgcatc cccggttcat tttctgcgtt
     9601 tccatcttgc acttcaatag catatctttg ttaacgaagc atctgtgctt cattttgtag
     9661 aacaaaaatg caacgcgaga gcgctaattt ttcaaacaaa gaatctgagc tgcattttta
     9721 cagaacagaa atgcaacgcg aaagcgctat tttaccaacg aagaatctgt gcttcatttt
     9781 tgtaaaacaa aaatgcaacg cgacgagagc gctaattttt caaacaaaga atctgagctg
     9841 catttttaca gaacagaaat gcaacgcgag agcgctattt taccaacaaa gaatctatac
     9901 ttcttttttg ttctacaaaa atgcatcccg agagcgctat ttttctaaca aagcatctta
     9961 gattactttt tttctccttt gtgcgctcta taatgcagtc tcttgataac tttttgcact
    10021 gtaggtccgt taaggttaga agaaggctac tttggtgtct attttctctt ccataaaaaa
    10081 agcctgactc cacttcccgc gtttactgat tactagcgaa gctgcgggtg cattttttca
    10141 agataaaggc atccccgatt atattctata ccgatgtgga ttgcgcatac tttgtgaaca
    10201 gaaagtgata gcgttgatga ttcttcattg gtcagaaaat tatgaacggt ttcttctatt
    10261 ttgtctctat atactacgta taggaaatgt ttacattttc gtattgtttt cgattcactc
    10321 tatgaatagt tcttactaca atttttttgt ctaaagagta atactagaga taaacataaa
    10381 aaatgtagag gtcgagttta gatgcaagtt caaggagcga aaggtggatg ggtaggttat
    10441 atagggatat agcacagaga tatatagcaa agagatactt ttgagcaatg tttgtggaag
    10501 cggtattcgc gcatcgataa gctagctttt caattcaatt catcattttt tttttattct
    10561 tttttttgat ttcggtttct ttgaaatttt tttgattcgg taatctccga acagaaggaa
    10621 gaacgaagga aggagcacag acttagattg gtatatatac gcatatgtag tgttgaagaa
    10681 acatgaaatt gcccagtatt cttaacccaa ctgcacagaa caaaaacctg caggaaacga
    10741 agataaatca tgtcgaaagc tacatataag gaacgtgctg ctactcatcc tagtcctgtt
    10801 gctgccaagc tatttaatat catgcacgaa aagcaaacaa acttgtgtgc ttcattggat
    10861 gttcgtacca ccaaggaatt actggagtta gttgaagcat taggtcccaa aatttgttta
    10921 ctaaaaacac atgtggatat cttgactgat ttttccatgg agggcacagt taagccgcta
    10981 aaggcattat ccgccaagta caatttttta ctcttcgaag acagaaaatt tgctgacatt
    11041 ggtaatacag tcaaattgca gtactctgcg ggtgtataca gaatagcaga atgggcagac
    11101 attacgaatg cacacggtgt ggtgggccca ggtattgtta gcggtttgaa gcaggcggca
    11161 gaagaagtaa caaaggaacc tagaggcctt ttgatgttag cagaattgtc atgcaagggc
    11221 tccctatcta ctggagaata tactaagggt actgttgaca ttgcgaagag cgacaaagat
    11281 tttgttatcg gctttattgc tcaaagagac atgggtggaa gagatgaagg ttacgattgg
    11341 ttgattatga cacccggtgt gggtttagat gacaagggag acgcattggg tcaacagtat
    11401 agaaccgtgg atgatgtggt ctctacagga tctgacatta ttattgttgg aagaggacta
    11461 tttgcaaagg gaagggatgc taaggtagag ggtgaacgtt acagaaaagc aggctgggaa
    11521 gcatatttga gaagatgcgg ccagcaaaac ttgtcttatt ggttcgccat actttattta
    11581 tttactctgc cattatatga aagataaaaa aatctcattt tctggagata aaagccttta
    11641 tatcataacc ggaggcggct ggaaaagtta cgaaaaagaa tctctgaaac gtgatgattt
    11701 caatcatctt ttatttgata ctttcaatct cagtgatatt agtcagatcc gagatatatt
    11761 taatcaagtt gaactcaaca cttgtttctt tgaggatgaa atgcagcgta aacatgttcc
    11821 gccgtgggta tatgcgcgag cgcttgatcc tgaaacgttg aaacctgtac ctgatggaac
    11881 gccggggttg atgagttata tggatgcgtc agcaaccagt tatccagcat ttattgttac
    11941 cgatgatgtc gggataatta gcagagaata tggtaagtat cccggcgtgc tcgttgaaat
    12001 tttacgtcgc gtcaatacga ggacgcagaa agggtgtgct ttaagcttaa ccgaagcgtt
    12061 tgatagttga tatcctttgc ctaattgtaa gtggaatgct tgcgttatat aaatctgaat
    12121 gacatctaca ctttacaaaa ttctccaaaa catccacatt tgggtacttg atagaggttt
    12181 atggggttgg cttaacattg ttctcattgt tattattggc tcaaagcaaa aggagataac
    12241 atgaaaaaat tggcagttat gcttgcattg ggaatgatta gctttggtgc aatggcagtt
    12301 gatgggtata aagatgcaaa gtttggcatg acagaagaag agtttctttc gaagaggtta
    12361 tgtgattttg aaaaatttga gggagattct cgaatagaag aagtatcact ttattcatgt
    12421 tctgactttt cgtttgctaa caaaaagcgt gaagcaatgg catttttttt aaatgggaaa
    12481 tttaaaagat tagagattaa tattggcaga cttgtgaagc cagtaagcaa atcgttaacg
    12541 aaaaagtacg gagatggatc atcgtatcca tcaaaagaag aatttgagaa cgcgctaaaa
    12601 tacaatggaa ctatgtctat aggttatgat aataatacgg tattagttga tatacatata
    12661 atatgtggca aagaaggcat agaaaccagt caactgattt atacgagtcc agatgtttat
    12721 acgctcccag atttcggaga aaaaatccag gaattaaagg gattaaagga attcaattca
    12781 attcgagctc ggtacccatc ggttacccgt gacgggctac accctctcag cgtgggaagc
    12841 gctgcgccaa ggacaacctg gtcgcggggg tgtgcagttc caagcagctg cgctagaagc
    12901 cgaagccgca caggggcaac tcagtcagcg atcgctggaa cagtggtgtc aggtgttgat
    12961 ggccggtgca gcggcagagc aactggtcta cggcaacgtg gaagggggag ctgacgatcg
    13021 cgcccagtgg aaacaactgt ggcggcaact cgatcgcaat cctgccgaag cggatttacg
    13081 cagtcgctgg ggattgttac gggcgaagac tttactggag caacaacgtc ccgcctacga
    13141 tgctttggtg gcggcgatgg ctgcagaggc cagcattgaa gactgcaatc aagcgatcgc
    13201 cactgcttgg gtagaagaac ctgcgatcgc cgcttagtga agagtccaga agattcccct
    13261 cccctctcgc ccaatggaca agggaaatgt gattcagcat gagtcaagtc cccagtgcat
    13321 ggatgggtgt gcaatgacgg acagaggctg ttgactctca gttatccctg taagccaaat
    13381 cgtccgaaaa tcaccagctg aaacggttag ggttgcattg tttttaagca cgagccatca
    13441 acagtaagag cgatcgcgca ggaacggttt agtgtgtagt tgcggcgcga gcaggggtta
    13501 gggattgggc aatgctgtgg agttatcttt tggcgacgat tggagcagac tgggcagcag
    13561 tcgcatatcg tcaaaaatga gatgggcacc ggcttcttgc agacgccaag cgggcatgga
    13621 acccgcgtag ccaaacactt gcattcctgc cgccacgcct gccgctactc ccaagggggt
    13681 gtcttcgatc acagcgcagg ccgtaggatt aaccccgaag cgatcggcgg ccaacaaaaa
    13741 gacatcggga aatggcttgc cgcgaggtac ttcagtcacg ctgaagattc gtccctcaaa
    13801 tcgtggccag agcttcgtca ggctcagtgt ggttcgcatc ttttgatgat caccactgga
    13861 cgcaacacag tagggcaatt caagagcatc caaagcctct tcaaccccag gaacggcttg
    13921 tagatgcgtt tctaacgcga tacgggtacg gcgttgatag tgctgaacaa agtcaggggg
    13981 tggaggattg cctaaccgtc gctcaattag tttgagacag tcagccatgg aatgacccac
    14041 aaactgctca aacatgtcat ccaaagtcac caacagaccc agttcattga gcatgtctgc
    14101 aaagacgcga ttagtgatgc gttccgctat caacaagcac accatcacag tcgaaaatca
    14161 ccagctgaaa cggtgaagtt tgcattgttt ttaagcacga gccatcaaca gtaagagcga
    14221 tcgcgctggg acgatgtaat cgcgccgtag gcagggtttt gcctcatccg gcagatgaca
    14281 agct
//
