>Addgene plasmid #92048 | gCOTS-pyl | addgene full sequence | sequence record 181707 | Addgene NGS Result
CCAAAGTCACCAACAGACCCAGTTCATTGAGCATGTCTGCAAAGACGCGATTAGTGATGCGTTCGCTATC
AACAAGCACACCATCACAGTCGAAAATCACCAGCTGAAACGGTGAAGTTTGCATTGTTTTTAAGCACGAG
CCATCAACAGTAAGAGCGATCGCGCTGGGACGATGTAATCGCGCCGTAGGCAGGGTTTTGCCTCATCCGG
CAGATGACAAGCTAATTCTTGAAGACGAAAGGGCCTCGTGATACGCCTATTTTTATAGGTTAATGTCATG
ATAATAATGGTTTCTTAGACGTCAGGTGGCACTTTTCGGGGAAATGTGCGCGGAACCCCTATTTGTTTAT
TTTTCTAAATACATTCAAATATGTATCCGCTCATGAGACAATAACCCTGATAAATGCTTCAATAATATTG
AAAAAGGAAGAGTATGAGTATTCAACATTTCCGTGTCGCCCTTATTCCCTTTTTTGCGGCATTTTGCCTT
CCTGTTTTTGCTCACCCAGAAACGCTGGTGAAAGTAAAAGATGCTGAAGATCAGTTGGGTGCACGAGTGG
GTTACATCGAACTGGATCTCAACAGCGGTAAGATCCTTGAGAGTTTTCGCCCCGAAGAACGTTTTCCAAT
GATGAGCACTTTTAAAGTTCTGCTATGTGGCGCGGTATTATCCCGTGTTGACGCCGGGCAAGAGCAACTC
GGTCGCCGCATACACTATTCTCAGAATGACTTGGTTGAGTACTCACCAGTCACAGAAAAGCATCTTACGG
ATGGCATGACAGTAAGAGAATTATGCAGTGCTGCCATAACCATGAGTGATAACACTGCGGCCAACTTACT
TCTGACAACGATCGGAGGACCGAAGGAGCTAACCGCTTTTTTGCACAACATGGGGGATCATGTAACTCGC
CTTGATCGTTGGGAACCGGAGCTGAATGAAGCCATACCAAACGACGAGCGTGACACCACGATGCCTGCAG
CAATGGCAACAACGTTGCGCAAACTATTAACTGGCGAACTACTTACTCTAGCTTCCCGGCAACAATTAAT
AGACTGGATGGAGGCGGATAAAGTTGCAGGACCACTTCTGCGCTCGGCCCTTCCGGCTGGCTGGTTTATT
GCTGATAAATCTGGAGCCGGTGAGCGTGGGTCTCGCGGTATCATTGCAGCACTGGGGCCAGATGGTAAGC
CCTCCCGTATCGTAGTTATCTACACGACGGGGAGTCAGGCAACTATGGATGAACGAAATAGACAGATCGC
TGAGATAGGTGCCTCACTGATTAAGCATTGGTAACTGTCAGACCAAGTTTACTCATATATACTTTAGATT
GATTTAAAACTTCATTTTTAATTTAAAAGGATCTAGGTGAAGATCCTTTTTGATAATCTCATGACCAAAA
TCCCTTAACGTGAGTTTTCGTTCCACTGAGCGTCAGACCCCGTAGAAAAGATCAAAGGATCTTCTTGAGA
TCCTTTTTTTCTGCGCGTAATCTGCTGCTTGCAAACAAAAAAACCACCGCTACCAGCGGTGGTTTGTTTG
CCGGATCAAGAGCTACCAACTCTTTTTCCGAAGGTAACTGGCTTCAGCAGAGCGCAGATACCAAATACTG
TCCTTCTAGTGTAGCCGTAGTTAGGCCACCACTTCAAGAACTCTGTAGCACCGCCTACATACCTCGCTCT
GCTAATCCTGTTACCAGTGGCTGCTGCCAGTGGCGATAAGTCGTGTCTTACCGGGTTGGACTCAAGACGA
TAGTTACCGGATAAGGCGCAGCGGTCGGGCTGAACGGGGGGTTCGTGCACACAGCCCAGCTTGGAGCGAA
CGACCTACACCGAACTGAGATACCTACAGCGTGAGCTATGAGAAAGCGCCACGCTTCCCGAAGGGAGAAA
GGCGGACAGGTATCCGGTAAGCGGCAGGGTCGGAACAGGAGAGCGCACGAGGGAGCTTCCAGGGGGAAAC
GCCTGGTATCTTTATAGTCCTGTCGGGTTTCGCCACCTCTGACTTGAGCGTCGATTTTTGTGATGCTCGT
CAGGGGGGCGGAGCCTATGGAAAAACGCCAGCAACGCGGCCTTTTTACGGTTCCTGGCCTTTTGCTGGCC
TTTTGCTCACATGTTCTTTCCTGCGTTATCCCCTGATTCTGTGGATAACCGTATTACCGCCTTTGAGTGA
GCTGATACCGCTCGCCGCAGCCGAACGACCGAGCGCAGCGAGTCAGTGAGCGAGGAAGCGGAAGAGCGCC
TGATGCGGTATTTTCTCCTTACGCATCTGTGCGGTATTTCACACCGCATATGGTGCACTCTCAGTACAAT
CTGCTCTGATGCCGCATAGTTAAGCCAGTATACACTCCGCTATCGCTACGTGACTGGGTCATGGCTGCGC
CCCGACACCCGCCAACACCCGCTGACGCGCCCTGACGGGCTTGTCTGCTCCCGGCATCCGCTTACAGACA
AGCTGTGACCGTCTCCGGGAGCTGCATGTGTCAGAGGTTTTCACCGTCATCACCGAAACGCGCGAGGCAG
CTGCGGTAAAGCTCATCAGCGTGGTCGTGAAGCGATTCACAGATGTCTGCCTGTTCATCCGCGTCCAGCT
CGTTGAGTTTCTCCAGAAGCGTTAATGTCTGGCTTCTGATAAAGCGGGCCATGTTAAGGGCGGTTTTTTC
CTGTTTGGTCACTGATGCCTCCGTGTAAGGGGGATTTCTGTTCATGGGGGTAATGATACCGATGAAACGA
GAGAGGATGCTCACGATACGGGTTACTGATGATGAACATGCCCGGTTACTGGAACGTTGTGAGGGTAAAC
AACTGGCGGTATGGATGCGGCGGGACCAGAGAAAAATCACTCAGGGTCAATGCCAGCGCTTCGTTAATAC
AGATGTAGGTGTTCCACAGGGTAGCCAGCAGCATCCTGCGATGCAGATCCGGAACATAATGGTGCAGGGC
GCTGACTTCCGCGTTTCCAGACTTTACGAAACACGGAAACCGAAGACCATTCATGTTGTTGCTCAGGTCG
CAGACGTTTTGCAGCAGCAGTCGCTTCACGTTCGCTCGCGTATCGGTGATTCATTCTGCTAACCAGTAAG
GCAACCCCGCCAGCCTAGCCGGGTCCTCAACGACAGGAGCACGATCATGCGCACCCGTGGCCAGGACCCA
ACGCTGCCCGAGATGCGCCGCGTGCGGCTGCTGGAGATGGCGGACGCGATGGATATGTTCTGCCAAGGGT
TGGTTTGCGCATTCACAGTTCTCCGCAAGAATTGATTGGCTCCAATTCTTGGAGTGGTGAATCCGTTAGC
GAGGTGCCGCCGGCTTCCATTCAGGTCGAGGTGGCCCGGCTCCATGCACCGCGACGCAACGCGGGGAGGC
AGACAAGGTATAGGGCGGCGCCTACAATCCATGCCAACCCGTTCCATGTGCTCGCCGAGGCGGCATAAAT
CGCCGTGACGATCAGCGGTCCAATGATCGAAGTTAGGCTGGTAAGAGCCGCGAGCGATCCTTGAAGCTGT
CCCTGATGGTCGTCATCTACCTGCCTGGACAGCATGGCCTGCAACGCGGGCATCCCGATGCCGCCGGAAG
CGAGAAGAATCATAATGGGGAAGGCCATCCAGCCTCGCGTCGCGAACGCCAGCAAGACGTAGCCCAGCGC
GTCGGCCGCCATGCCGGCGATAATGGCCTGCTTCTCGCCGAAACGTTTGGTGGCGGGACCAGTGACGAAG
GCTTGAGCGAGGGCGTGCAAGATTCCGAATACCGCAAGCGACAGGCCGATCATCGTCGCGCTCCAGCGAA
AGCGGTCCTCGCCGAAAATGACCCAGAGCGCTGCCGGCACCTGTCCTACGAGTTGCATGATAAAGAAGAC
AGTCATAAGTGCGGCGACGATAGTCATGCCCCGCGCCCACCGGAAGGAGCTGACTGGGTTGAAGGCTCTC
AAGGGCATCGGTCGATCGACGCTCTCCCTTATGCGACTCCTGCATTAGGAAGCAGCCCAGTAGTAGGTTG
AGGCCGTTGAGCACCGCCGCCGCAAGGAATGGTGCATGCAAGGAGATGGCGCCCAACAGTCCCCCGGCCA
CGGGGCCTGCCACCATACCCACGCCGAAACAAGCGCTCATGAGCCCGAAGTGGCGAGCCCGATCTTCCCC
ATCGGTGATGTCGGCGATATAGGCGCCAGCAACCGCACCTGTGGCGCCGGTGATGCCGGCCACGATGCGT
CCGGCGTAGAGGATCCACGCATTTTAATTCTGGATGAGGCGACTTCGGCGCTTGATTCCGAGTCCGAAAC
CTTGGTGCAAGAGGCCCTAGAACGGGTGATGCAGGGACGGACGGTCTTTATCATTGCTCACCGTCTGGCT
ACGGTTCGTAATGCCAGCCGCATCTTGGTGATGGAGCGCGGCCAGATTGTTGAGGCAGGCAATCACGATG
CGCTGTTGGCAGAGGCTGGCCGCTATGCGCGATACTACGCACAGCAATTTCGTGCCTGATCAGGATTAAT
GAAACGGACGCCCCAGACTGAATTGCCGGACTGGGAAGCGATCGCGGATTTGGATGCGATCGTGGTCGAT
AAACGAGCTCGTAAGCGGGCCACGGCAGCGAAAGGGCGACGGCGCGATCGCCGGTATGGAAAACGCTTGC
TGCAGCATCAGATCGATGCGATCGCCGAAGACTGTGACCTAGATGAGGAAGCATGAGCGAACTGGGCTTG
AGTCTGACGGCGATCGCGATTTTTACCACGACGGCATTAGCTTTGGTGGGACCAATGCTGGGTAGTTCTC
CGCTGCTACCGGCGGGATTGGGTTTTAGCCTCTTGGTGCTGTTCAGTCTGGATGCGGTGACTTGGCAGGG
GCGGGGTGCCACGTTACTGCTCGATGGCATTCAGCAGCGATCGCCCGAATATCGTCAGCGGATTTTGCAT
CACGAAGCGGGTCACTACTTGGTAGCAACCGCGCTGGGGTTACCAGATCCGTCGATCATATCGTCAATTA
TTACCTCCACGGGGAGAGCCTGAGCAAACTGGCCTCAGGCATTTGAGAAGCACACGGTCACACTGCTTCC
GGTAGTCAATAAACCGGTAAACCAGCAATAGACATAAGCGGCTATTTAACGACCCTGCCCTGAACCGACG
ACCGGGTCGAATTTGCTTTCGAATTTCTGCCATTCATCCGCTTATTATCACTTATTCAGGCGTAGCAACC
AGGCGTTTAAGGGCACCAATAACTGCCTTAAAAAAATTACGCCCCGCCCTGCCACTCATCGCAGTACTGT
TGTAATTCATTAAGCATTCTGCCGACATGGAAGCCATCACAAACGGCATGATGAACCTGAATCGCCAGCG
GCATCAGCACCTTGTCGCCTTGCGTATAATATTTGCCCATGGTGAAAACGGGGGCGAAGAAGTTGTCCAT
ATTGGCCACGTTTAAATCAAAACTGGTGAAACTCACCCAGGGATTGGCTGAGACGAAAAACATATTCTCA
ATAAACCCTTTAGGGAAATAGGCCAGGTTTTCACCGTAACACGCCACATCTTGCGAATATATGTGTAGAA
ACTGCCGGAAATCGTCGTGGTATTCACTCCAGAGCGATGAAAACGTTTCAGTTTGCTCATGGAAAACGGT
GTAACAAGGGTGAACACTATCCCATATCACCAGCTCACCGTCTTTCATTGCCATACGGAATTCCGGATGA
GCATTCATCAGGCGGGCAAGAATGTGAATAAAGGCCGGATAAAACTTGTGCTTATTTTTCTTTACGGTCT
TTAAAAAGGCCGTAATATCCAGCTGAACGGTCTGGTTATAGGTACATTGAGCAACTGACTGAAATGCCTC
AAAATGTTCTTTACGATGCCATTGGGATATATCAACGGTGGTATATCCAGTGATTTTTTTCTCCATTTTA
GCTTCCTTAGCTCCTGAAAATCTCGATAACTCAAAAAATACGCCCGGTAGTGATCTTATTTCATTATGGT
GAAAGTTGGAACCTCTTACGTGCCGATCAACGTCTCATTTTCGCCAAAAGTTGGCCCAGGGCTTCCCGGT
ATCAACAGGGACACCAGGATTTATTTATTCTGCGAAGTGATCTTCCGTCACAGGTATTTATTCGAAGACG
AAAGGGCCTCGTGATACGCCTATTTTTATAGGTTAATGTCATGATAATAATGGTTTCTTAGACGTCAGGT
GGCACTTTTCGGGGAAATGTGCGCGGAACCCCTATTTGTTTATTTTTCTAAATACATTCAAATATGTATC
CGCTCATGAGACAATAACCCTGATAAATGCTTCAATAATATTGAAAAAGGAAGAGTATGAGTATTCAACA
TTTCCGTGTCGCCCTTATTCCCTTTTTTGCGGCATTTTGCCTTCCTGTTTTTGCTCACCCAGAAACGCTG
GTGAAAGTAAAAGATGCTGAAGATCAGTTGGGTGCACGAGTGGGTTACATCGAACTGGATCTCAACAGCG
GTAAGATCCTTGAGAGTTTTCGCCCCGAAGAACGTTTTCCAATGATGAGCACTTTTAAAGTTCTGCTATG
TGGCGCGGTATTATCCCGTGTGACGGATCTAAGCTTGCTTCTTTGCTGACGAGTGGCGGACGGGTGAGTA
ATGTCTGGGAAACTGCCTGATGGAGGGGGATAACTACTGGAAACGGTAGCTAATACCGCATAACGTCGCA
AGACCAAAGAGGGGGACCTTCGGGCCTCTTGCCATCGGATGTGCCCAGATGGGATTAGCTAGTAGGTGGG
GTAACGGCTGATAAAACAGAATTTGCCTGGCGGCAGTAGCGCGGTGGTCCCACCTGACCCCATGCCGAAC
TCAGAAGTGAAACGCCGTAGCGCCGATGGTAGTGTGGGGTCTCCCCATGCGAGAGTAGGGAACTGCCAGG
CATCAAATAAAACGAAAGGCTCAGTCGAAAGACTGGGCCTTTCGTTTTATCTGTTGTTTGTCGGTGAACG
CTCTCCTGAGTAGGACAAATCCGCCGGGAGCGGATTTGAACGTTGCGAAGCAACGGCCCGGAGGGTGGCG
GGCAGGACGCCCGCCATAAACTGCCAGGCATCAAATTAAGCAGAAGGCCATCCTGACGGATGGCCTTTTT
GCGTTTCTACAAACTCCGGATCCGGCCGGATCCGGCCAAGCTTGCTAGCTCGAGCCCGGGCCTGTCTAGG
CAGTAGTAGACAACTCAGTTGCTGACCTCAGAGACTGCTTGACAAAATTTTCTATCGGACTAAAGTAATT
AATTGTGCGGTTCGCACTTGCCAGGAAACCTGATCATGTAGATCGAATGGACTCTAAATCCGTTCAGCCG
GGTTAGATTCCCGGGGTTTCCGCCATTCTTTCTTACCCCTGTCATCAATGGTGATAGGGGTTCGTTTTTT
GTTATCTGTGACTATTGCCCACGCAGTAGGAATCTGGCTGTCCATGGCAGTGGGCGGAATCTCATCCGCC
GGTATCGATAAGCTTGAAACAAAACGTTTAAAACTTTATGTAATAACAAATTTAAATATGTAAGTTAAGA
ACTTTCAAAGAATAACTTATGCCATTTCTTGATATATTGTGAGACAAGTTACAAATTACGTGGTGTGCAA
TTTTTTCATCTTGCGCTGATTACTCTACTAAATATCCGTCAAGTAAATTGGCTCTTAGCTCGTCTCCTGT
CAATAAAGGAGGTCGGCAAGAGTGCAGAAGCGGGAATGTGTGAAAACTAACCCAATTCATTAAATACCCC
GAAATATAGGGGAATCATCTCATACTTTCCGTAAACCGCGAAGGTCGTGAAGGGATAAAAGCAATTTAGT
GGGTGAGAAGAACAGATAAAAAAGAATTTTTTAACTATGGCAAGAGGAAAAAGTAAAAGCGTTATCGAAT
TCCTGCAGCCCGGGGGATCCTCTAGATTTAAGAAGGAGATATACATATGGATAAAAAACCACTAAACACT
CTGATCTCTGCTACTGGTCTGTGGATGAGTCGTACCGGAACCATTCATAAAATCAAACACCACGAGGTTA
GCCGTTCGAAAATCTATATTGAGATGGCGTGTGGCGATCATCTGGTTGTGAACAATAGCCGCTCTTCTCG
TACAGCACGTGCACTGCGTCACCACAAATATCGTAAAACCTGTAAACGTTGCCGTGTGTCCGATGAGGAT
CTGAACAAATTCCTGACAAAAGCCAATGAGGACCAAACAAGCGTGAAAGTGAAAGTCGTTAGCGCTCCTA
CCCGTACTAAAAAAGCAATGCCGAAATCCGTTGCTCGTGCCCCTAAACCACTGGAAAACACTGAAGCAGC
ACAGGCACAGCCGTCTGGAAGCAAATTCTCTCCGGCCATTCCTGTTTCTACCCAGGAGTCCGTTTCTGTT
CCAGCAAGTGTGAGCACCAGCATTAGCAGTATTAGCACCGGTGCCACCGCTAGCGCCCTGGTTAAAGGCA
ATACCAATCCGATTACAAGCATGTCTGCCCCGGTTCAAGCATCAGCTCCAGCACTGACAAAATCCCAAAC
CGATCGTCTGGAGGTTCTGCTGAATCCGAAAGACGAAATCAGCCTGAATTCCGGCAAACCGTTTCGTGAA
CTGGAGAGCGAACTGCTGTCACGTCGTAAAAAAGACCTGCAACAAATCTATGCCGAAGAACGTGAGAACT
ATCTGGGGAAACTGGAACGTGAAATCACCCGCTTTTTCGTGGATCGTGGCTTTCTGGAGATCAAATCCCC
GATTCTGATTCCTCTGGAGTATATCGAGCGTATGGGCATCGACAATGATACCGAACTGAGCAAACAAATT
TTCCGTGTGGATAAAAACTTCTGTCTGCGCCCTATGCTGGCACCAAATCTGTATAACTATCTGCGCAAAC
TGGACCGTGCCCTGCCTGATCCTATCAAAATCTTCGAGATCGGCCCGTGTTATCGTAAAGAGTCCGACGG
TAAAGAACATCTGGAGGAGTTTACCATGCTGAACTTTTGCCAAATGGGTTCAGGTTGTACTCGTGAGAAC
CTGGAAAGCATCATCACCGATTTTCTGAACCACCTGGGCATTGACTTCAAAATTGTGGGCGACAGCTGTA
TGGTGTATGGCGACACCCTGGATGTCATGCACGGCGACCTGGAACTGTCTAGTGCCGTTGTTGGACCAAT
TCCGCTGGACCGTGAGTGGGGTATCGACAAACCGTGGATCGGAGCAGGATTCGGTCTGGAACGCCTGCTG
AAAGTGAAACACGACTTCAAAAACATCAAACGTGCCGCCCGTTCTGAATCGTATTATAACGGGATTTCTA
CCAACCTGTAAGTCGACAGATCTGCGAATACCGCTTCCACAAACATTGCTCAAAAGTATCTCTTTGCTAT
ATATCTCTGTGCTATATCCCTATATAACCTACCCATCCACCTTTCGCTCCTTGAACTTGCATCTAAACTC
GACCTCTACATTTTTTATGTTTATCTCTAGTATTACTCTTTAGACAAAAAAATTGTAGTAAGAACTATTC
ATAGAGTGAATCGAAAACAATACGAAAATGTAAACATTTCCTATACGTAGTATATAGAGACAAAATAGAA
GAAACCGTTCATAATTTTCTGACCAATGAAGAATCATCAACGCTATCACTTTCTGTTCACAAAGTATGCG
CAATCCACATCGGTATAGAATATAATCGGGGATGCCTTTATCTTGAAAAAATGCACCCGCAGCTTCGCTA
GTAATCAGTAAACGCGGGAAGTGGAGTCAGGCTTTTTTTATGGAAGAGAAAATAGACACCAAAGTAGCCT
TCTTCTAACCTTAACGGACCTACAGTGCAAAAAGTTATCAAGAGACTGCATTATAGAGCGCACAAAGGAG
AAAAAAAGTAATCTAAGATGCTTTGTTAGAAAAATAGCGCTCTCGGGATGCATTTTTGTAGAACAAAAAA
GAAGTATAGATTCTTTGTTGGTAAAATAGCGCTCTCGCGTTGCATTTCTGTTCTGTAAAAATGCAGCTCA
GATTCTTTGTTTGAAAAATTAGCGCTCTCGCGCTGCATTTTTGTTCTACAAAATGAAGCACAGATGCTTC
GTTAACAAAGATATGCTATTGAAGTGCAAGATGGAAACGCAGAAAATGAACCGGGGATGCGACGTGCAAG
ATTACCTATGCAATAGATGCAATAGTCTCTCCAGGAACCGAAATACATACATTGTCTTCCGTAAAGCGCT
AGACTATATATTATTATACAGGTTCAAATATACTATCTGTTTCAGGGAAAACTCCCAGGTTCGGATGTTC
AAAATTCAATGATGGGTAACGAGTACGATCGTAAATCTGTAAAACAGTTTGTCGGATATTAGGCTGTATC
TCCTCAAAGCGTATTCGAATATCATTGAGAAGCTGCAGCGTCACATCGGATAATAATGTTGGCAGCCATT
GTAGAAGTGCCTTTTGCATTTCTAGTCTCTTTCTCGGTCTAGCTAGTTTTACTACATCGCGAAGATAGAA
TCTTAGATCACACTGCCTTTGCTGAGCTGGATCAATAGAGTAACAAAAGAGTGGTAAGGCTTCGTTAAAG
GACAAGGACCTGAGCGGAAGTGTATCGTACAGTAGACGGAGTATACTAGGTATAGTCTATAGTCCGTGGA
ATTAATTCTCATGTTTGACAGCTTATCATCGATAAGCTAGCTTTTCAATTCATCATTTTTTTTTTATTCT
TTTTTTTGATTTCGGTTTCCTTGAAATTTTTTTGATTCGGTAATCTCCGAACAGAAGGAAGAACGAAGGA
AGGAGCACAGACTTAGATTGGTATATATACGCATATGTAGTGTTGAAGAAACATGAAATTGCCCAGTATT
CTTAACCCAACTGCACAGAACAAAAACCTGCAGGAAACGAAGATAAATCATGTCGAAAGCTACATATAAG
GAACGTGCTGCTACTCATCCTAGTCCTGCTGCTGCCAAGCTATTTAATATCATGCACGAAAAGCAAACAA
ACTTGTGTGCTTCATTGGATGTTCGTACCACCAAGGAATTACTGGAGTTAGTTGAAGCATTAGGTCCCAA
AATTTGTTTACTAAAAACACATGTGGATATCTTGACTGATTTTTCCATGGAGGGCACAGTTAAGCCGCTA
AAGGCATTATCCGCCAAGTACAATTTTTTACTCTTCGAAGACAGAAAATTTGCTGACATTGGTAATACAG
TCAAATTGCAGTACTCTGCGGGTGTATACAGAATAGCAGAATGGGCAGACATTACGAATGCACACGGTGT
GGTGGGCCCAGGTATTGTTAGCGGTTTGAAGCAGGCGGCAGAAGAAGTAACAAAGGAACCTAGAGGCCTT
TTGATGTTAGCAGAATTGTCATGCAAGGGCTCCCTATCTACTGGAGAGTATACTAAGGGTACTGTTGACA
TTGCGAAGAGCGACAAAGATTTTGTTATCGGCTTTATTGCTCAAAGGGACATGGGTGGAAGAGATGAAGG
TTACGATTGGTTGATTATGACACCCGGTGTGGGTTTAGATGACAAGGGAGACGCATTGGGTCAACAGTAT
AGAACCGTGGATGATGTGGTCTCTACAGGATCTGACATTATTATTGTTGGAAGAGGACTATTTGCAAAGG
GAAGGGATGCTAAGGTAGAGGGTGAACGTTACAGAAAAGCAGGCTGGGAAGCATATTTGAGAAGATGCGG
CCAGCAAAACTAGATCTTTGTCTTATTGGTTCGCCATACTTTATTTATTTACTCTGCCATTATATGAAAG
ATAAAAAAATCTCATTTTCTGGAGATAAAAGCCTTTATATCATAACCGGAGGCGGCTGGAAAAGTTACGA
AAAAGAATCTCTGAAACGTGATGATTTCAATCATCTTTTATTTGATACTTTCAATCTCAGTGATATTAGT
CAGATCCGAGATATATTTAATCAAGTTGAACTCAACACTTGTTTCTTTGAGGATGAAATGCAGCGTAAAC
ATGTTCCGCCGTGGGTATATGCGCGAGCGCTTGATCCTGAAACGTTGAAACCTGTACCTGATGGAACGCC
GGGGTTGATGAGTTATATGGATGCGTCAGCAACCAGTTATCCAGCATTTATTGTTACCGATGATGTCGGG
ATAATTAGCAGAGAATATGGTAAGTATCCCGGCGTGCTCGTTGAAATTTTACGTCGCGTCAATACGAGGA
CGCAGAAAGGGTGTGCTTTAAGCTTAACCGAAGCGTTTGATAGTTGATATCCTTTGCCTAATTGTAAGTG
GAATGCTTGCGTTATATAAATCTGAATGACATCTACACTTTACAAAATTCTCCAAAACATCCACATTTGG
GTACTTGATAGAGGTTTATGGGGTTGGCTTAACATTGTTCTCATTGTTATTATTGGCTCAAAGCAAAAGG
AGATAACATGAAAAAATTGGCAGTTATGCTTGCATTGGGAATGATTAGCTTTGGTGCAATGGCAGTTGAT
GGGTATAAAGATGCAAAGTTTGGCATGACAGAAGAAGAGTTTCTTTCGAAGAGGTTATGTGATTTTGAAA
AATTTGAGGGAGATTCTCGAATAGAAGAAGTATCACTTTATTCATGTTCTGACTTTTCGTTTGCTAACAA
AAAGCGTGAAGCAATGGCATTTTTTTTAAATGGGAAATTTAAAAGATTAGAGATTAATATTGGCAGACTT
GTGAAGCCAGTAAGCAAATCGTTAACGAAAAAGTACGGAGATGGATCATCGTATCCATCAAAAGAAGAAT
TTGAGAACGCGCTAAAATACAATGGAACTATGTCTATAGGTTATGATAATAATACGGTATTAGTTGATAT
ACATATAATATGTGGCAAAGAAGGCATAGAAACCAGTCAACTGATTTATACGAGTCCAGATGTTTATACG
CTCCCAGATTTCGGAGAAAAAATCCAGGAATTAAAGGGATTAAAGGAATTCGAGCTCGGTACCCATCGGT
TACCCGTGACGGGCTACACCCTCTCAGCGTGGGAAGCGCTGCGCCAAGGACAACCTGGTCGCGGGGGTGT
GCAGTTCCAAGCAGCTGCGCTAGAAGCCGAAGCCGCACAGGGGCAACTCAGTCAGCGATCGCTGGAACAG
TGGTGTCAGGTGTTGATGGCCGGTGCAGCGGCAGAGCAACTGGTCTACGGCAACGTGGAAGGGGGAGCTG
ACGATCGCGCCCAGTGGAAACAACTGTGGCGGCAACTCGATCGCAATCCTGCCGAAGCGGATTTACGCAG
TCGCTGGGGATTGTTACGGGCGAAGACTTTACTGGAGCAACAACGTCCCGCCTACGATGCTTTGGTGGCG
GCGATGGCTGCAGAGGCCAGCATTGAAGACTGCAATCAAGCGATCGCCACTGCTTGGGTAGAAGAACCTG
CGATCGCCGCTTAGTGAAGAGTCCAGAAGATTCCCCTCCCCTCTCGCCCAATGGACAAGGGAAATGTGAT
TCAGCATGAGTCAAGTCCCCAGTGCATGGATGGGTGTGCAATGACGGACAGAGGCTGTTGACTCTCAGTT
ATCCCTGTAAGCCAAATCGTCCGAAAATCACCAGCTGAAACGGTTAGGGTTGCATTGTTTTTAAGCACGA
GCCATCAACAGTAAGAGCGATCGCGCAGGAACGGTTTAGTGTGTAGTTGCGGCGCGAGCAGGGGTTAGGG
ATTGGGCAATGCTGTGGAGTTATCTTTTGGCGACGATTGGAGCAGACTGGGCAGCAGTCGCATATCGTCA
AAAATGAGATGGGCACCGGCTTCTTGCAGACGCCAAGCGGGCATGGAACCCGCGTAGCCAAACACTTGCA
TTCCTGCCGCCACGCCTGCCGCTACTCCCAAGGGGGTGTCTTCGATCACAGCGCAGGCCGTAGGATTAAC
CCCGAAGCGATCGGCGGCCAACAAAAAGACATCGGGAAATGGCTTGCCGCGAGGTACTTCAGTCACGCTG
AAGATTCGTCCCTCAAATCGTGGCCAGAGCTTCGTCAGGCTCAGTGTGGTTCGCATCTTTTGATGATCAC
CACTGGACGCAACACAGTAGGGCAATTCAAGAGCATCCAAAGCCTCTTCAACCCCAGGAACGGCTTGTAG
ATGCGTTTCTAACGCGATACGGGTACGGCGTTGATAGTGCTGAACAAAGTCAGGGGGTGGAGGATTGCCT
AACCGTCGCTCAATTAGTTTGAGACAGTCAGCCATGGAATGACCCACAAACTGCTCAAACATGTCAT
Features (pLannotate 1.2.2; 27 found; start..end, strand, type, name):
    329..433     +  promoter       AmpR promoter: bla
    434..1294    +  CDS            AmpR: β-lactamase; bla; confers resistance to ampicillin, carbenicillin, and related antibiotics
   1465..2053    +  rep_origin     ori: high-copy-number ColE1/pMB1/pBR322/pUC origin of replication
   2239..2379    -  misc_feature   bom: basis of mobility region from pBR322
   2481..2672    -  CDS            rop: Rop protein, which maintains plasmids at low copy number; rop
   2689..3069    +  CDS            YPB1_ECOLX: Protein predicted: Swiss-Prot protein existence level 4. From Escherichia coli.
   3311..4218    -  CDS            TcR (fragment): tetracycline efflux protein; tet; confers resistance to tetracycline
   4212..4460    +  CDS            msbA (fragment): MSBA_SALTY - Experimental evidence at protein level: Swiss-Prot protein existence level 1. Involved in lipopolysaccharide (LPS) biosynthesis. Translocates lipid A-core from the inner to the outer leaflet of the inner membrane. Transmembrane domains (TMD) form a pore in the inner membrane and the ATP-binding domain (NBD) is responsible for energy generation. From Salmonella typhimurium (strain LT2 / SGSC1412 / ATCC 700720).
   5217..5876    -  CDS            CmR: chloramphenicol acetyltransferase; cat; confers resistance to chloramphenicol
   5877..5979    -  promoter       cat promoter: promoter of the E. coli cat gene encoding chloramphenicol acetyltransferase
   6182..6286    +  promoter       AmpR promoter: bla
   6287..6531    +  CDS            AmpR (fragment): β-lactamase; bla; confers resistance to ampicillin, carbenicillin, and related antibiotics
   6542..6772    +  ncRNA          SSU rRNA archaea: Accession: RF01959 - Archaeal small subunit ribosomal RNA
   6864..6950    +  terminator     rrnB T1 terminator: Escherichia coli rrnB; transcription terminator T1 from the E. coli rrnB gene
   7042..7069    +  terminator     rrnB T2 terminator: transcription terminator T2 from the E. coli rrnB gene
   7233..7301    +  ncRNA          tRNA: Accession: RF00005 - tRNA
   7420..7437    -  misc_feature   MCS (fragment): pBluescript multiple cloning site
   7833..7865    -  misc_feature   MCS (fragment): pBluescript multiple cloning site
   7887..9248    +  CDS            pylS: PYLS_METMA - Experimental evidence at protein level: Swiss-Prot protein existence level 1. Catalyzes the attachment of pyrrolysine to tRNA(Pyl). Pyrrolysine is a lysine derivative encoded by the termination codon UAG. From Methanosarcina mazei (strain ATCC BAA-159 / DSM 3647 / Goe1 / Go1 / JCM 11833 / OCM 88) (Methanosarcina frisia).
   9263..10013   +  rep_origin     2μ ori (fragment): yeast 2μ plasmid origin of replication
  10167..10547   -  CDS            RAF1 (fragment): RAF_YEAST - Experimental evidence at transcript level: Swiss-Prot protein existence level 2. Antagonizes transcriptional repression of recombinase FLP by REP1-REP2. May play a role in plasmid partitioning. From Saccharomyces cerevisiae (strain ATCC 204508 / S288c) (Baker's yeast).
  10585..10608   +  promoter       tet promoter (fragment): E. coli promoter for tetracycline efflux protein gene
  10614..10829   +  promoter       URA3 promoter: S. cerevisiae URA3
  10830..11632   +  CDS            URA3 (fragment): orotidine-5'-phosphate decarboxylase, required for uracil biosynthesis; S. cerevisiae URA3; yeast auxotrophic marker, counterselectable with 5-fluoroorotic acid (5-FOA)
  11632..12157   +  CDS            LuxE (fragment): LuxE; luxE; from the Photorhabdus luminescens bioluminescence operon
  12856..12874   +  misc_feature   MCS (fragment): pUC18/19 multiple cloning site
  13713..13850   -  CDS            PUDP (fragment): HDHD1_HUMAN - Also known as DXF68S1E, FAM16AX, GS1, HDHD1, HDHD1A. Experimental evidence at protein level: Swiss-Prot protein existence level 1. Dephosphorylates pseudouridine 5'-phosphate, a potential intermediate in rRNA degradation. Pseudouridine is then excreted intact in urine. From Homo sapiens (Human).
