[The description below was written by a language model from this plasmid's Addgene catalogue record, the feature table of its GenBank file and pLannotate feature annotations shown in this document.]
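Description:
gCOTS-pyl is a three-host shuttle and integration vector built on the pAM1573 backbone, designed to deliver the Methanosarcina mazei pyrrolysyl orthogonal translation system into the chromosome of the cyanobacterium Synechococcus elongatus PCC7942 by homologous recombination at neutral site 2. In E. coli it replicates from a pBR322-type origin accompanied by the bom and rop elements and is selected with ampicillin. The depositors added a yeast 2μ origin and a URA3 marker so that the plasmid could be engineered by yeast assembly. It does not replicate autonomously in the cyanobacterium. Instead, two annotated neutral site 2 homology arms flank a genomic cassette, and integrants are selected through the chloramphenicol acetyltransferase gene carried within that cassette.

The payload has two expression units placed in tandem. The 72 bp amber-suppressor Pyl-tRNA(CUA) sits between the promoter and terminator of a native S. elongatus leucine tRNA gene. Immediately downstream, the PylRS synthetase coding sequence is driven by the rbcL promoter. Together they allow UAG codons to be decoded with non-canonical amino acids, supporting genetic code expansion in a photoautotroph. According to the feature table, the 2μ/URA3 module also lies between the homology arms, downstream of PylRS. Automated annotation additionally picks up backbone remnants, including partial TcR, AmpR and luxE fragments and rrnB terminators.

The records disagree in several places. The catalogue lists a total size of about 11.8 kb, whereas the depositor's GenBank file is about 14.3 kb and the repository's sequencing result about 14.1 kb. The GenBank definition line mentions neutral site 1, although its features and the catalogue both say neutral site 2. The depositor notes that the sequence discrepancies should have no functional consequence.
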