Addgene plasmid #92048: gCOTS-pyl
Purpose: This is a S. elongatus (PCC7942) shuttle vector used for recombination of the pylRS orthogonal translation system to genomic neutral site 2.
Depositing lab: Lital Alfonta. Depositing organization: Ben-Gurion University. Publication: Expanding the Genetic Code of a Photoautotrophic Organism. Chemla Y, Friedman M, Heltberg M, Bakhrat A, Nagar E, Schwarz R, Jensen MH, Alfonta L. Biochemistry. 2017 Apr 12. doi: 10.1021/acs.biochem.7b00131. PubMed 28394580.
Backbone
  Vector backbone: pAM1573
  Backbone size w/o insert (bp): 7000
  Total vector size (bp): 11776
  Modifications to backbone: In addition to E. coli origin, we have introduced the 2micron yeast origin and UTA3 marker to enable genetic engineering using yeast assembly.
  Vector type: Cyanobacteria S. elongatus genome recombination into neutral site 2
  Selectable markers: URA3
Growth in bacteria
  Bacterial resistance: Ampicillin, 100 μg/mL
  Growth temperature: 37°C
  Growth strain: DH5alpha
  Growth instructions: Amp resistace in E. coli, inrecombination in S. elongatus use cmp as marker selection. Use final concentration of 10ug/ml cmp for selection.
  Copy number: Unknown
Gene/Insert 1
  Gene/Insert name: Pyrrolysyl tRNA(cua) (alt name: Pyl-tRNA)
  Species: Methanosarcina mazei
  Insert size (bp): 72
  Promoter: LeuP (native S. elongatus promoter)
  Cloning method: Gibson Cloning
  Sequencing primers: 5′ GTATTAGGCAAATGCCAGTTAC; 3′ GTAAACCGCGAAGGTCGTGAAGG
Gene/Insert 2
  Gene/Insert name: Pyrrolysyl tRNA synthetase (methanosarcina mazei) (alt name: PylRS)
  Species: Methanosarcina mazei
  Insert size (bp): 1365
  Promoter: PrcbL
  Cloning method: Gibson Cloning
  Sequencing primers: 5′ GCACACCACGTAATTTG; 3′ CACAGGAAACAGCTATGACC
Terms and licenses: Academic/Nonprofit Terms; Industry Terms: Not Available to Industry
Depositor comments: The depositor notes that discrepancies between the Genbank file and Addgene's QC should not have functional consequences.
How to cite: gCOTS-pyl was a gift from Lital Alfonta (Addgene plasmid # 92048 ; http://n2t.net/addgene:92048 ; RRID:Addgene_92048)
